Addgene plasmid #247014: pFB1.HMBP-Prs.AEBP2iso2.mt1∆2∆
Purpose: Expresses human AEBP2iso2.mt1∆2∆ in insect cells, under a C3-cleavable (PreScission Protease) N-terminal hexahistidine-MBP tag.
Depositing lab: Chen Davidovich. Depositing organization: Monash University. Publication: Auto-inhibition of PRC2 by the broadly expressed long isoform of AEBP2. Mucha M, Lai Z, McKenzie NJ, Matra F, Boudes M, Flanigan SF, Alejo-Vinogradova MT, Monger C, Zhang Q, Nimmo D, Healy E, Silva AJ, Angelov D, Reck DM, Holland G, Atmaca ZE, King HE, Hamilton M, Glancy E, Nolan J, Weatheritt RJ, Bell O, Vermeulen M, Davidovich C, Bracken AP. EMBO J. 2025 Dec;44(23):6979-7020. doi: 10.1038/s44318-025-00616-9. Epub 2025 Oct 30. PubMed 41168462.
Backbone
  Vector backbone: pFast.Bac1 (pFB1.HMBP.A3.PrS.ybbR)
  Vector type: Insect Expression
Growth in bacteria
  Bacterial resistance: Ampicillin and Gentamicin, 100 & 10 μg/mL
  Growth temperature: 37°C
  Growth strain: DH5alpha
  Copy number: High Copy
Gene/Insert
  Gene/Insert name: AEBP2iso2.mt1∆2∆
  Species: H. sapiens (human)
  Mutation: deletion of aa 37-48 and 95-109
  Entrez Gene: AEBP2
  Promoter: Polyhedrin
  Tag / fusion protein: 6xHis-MBP (N terminal on backbone)
  Cloning method: Gibson Cloning
Terms and licenses: Academic/Nonprofit Terms; Industry Terms: Not Available to Industry
How to cite: pFB1.HMBP-Prs.AEBP2iso2.mt1∆2∆ was a gift from Chen Davidovich (Addgene plasmid # 247014 ; http://n2t.net/addgene:247014 ; RRID:Addgene_247014)
