[The description below was written by a language model from this plasmid's Addgene catalogue record and pLannotate feature annotations shown in this document.]
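Description:
pFB1.HMBP-Prs.AEBP2iso2.mt1∆2∆ is a 7.3 kb pFastBac1-derived baculovirus donor plasmid for producing a mutant form of human AEBP2 in insect cells. It is maintained in E. coli as a high-copy plasmid through a ColE1/pUC-type origin. Selection is with ampicillin (β-lactamase) and gentamicin (aacC1 acetyltransferase driven by the class 1 integron Pc promoter). An f1 origin is also present. The gentamicin marker and the expression cassette lie between the Tn7R and Tn7L mini-Tn7 ends. In Bac-to-Bac type systems, this arrangement allows site-specific transposition of the cassette into a baculovirus shuttle genome (bacmid), from which recombinant virus is generated to infect insect cells.

Expression is driven by the very late, strong polyhedrin promoter from Autographa californica and terminated by an SV40 polyadenylation signal. The open reading frame begins with a backbone-encoded N-terminal hexahistidine tag fused to a signal-sequence-less maltose binding protein. This is followed by a PreScission (HRV 3C) protease cleavage site and then the AEBP2 isoform 2 coding sequence, which was inserted by Gibson assembly. The feature table annotates MBP and AEBP2 but not the short His tag or the protease site, both of which come from the catalogue description. The "mt1∆2∆" variant carries deletions of amino acids 37–48 and 95–109.

AEBP2 is an accessory subunit of Polycomb repressive complex 2, which deposits H3K27 trimethylation. The His-MBP tag supports affinity purification and can aid solubility, and protease cleavage then removes it. The construct is therefore suited to making recombinant mutant AEBP2 for biochemical study of PRC2 regulation, consistent with the associated work on PRC2 auto-inhibition by the long AEBP2 isoform.
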