Features (pLannotate 1.2.2; 16 found; start..end, strand, type, name):
      2..456     +  rep_origin     f1 ori (sequence partly withheld): f1 bacteriophage origin of replication; arrow indicates direction of (+) strand synthesis
    482..586     +  promoter       AmpR promoter: bla
    587..1447    +  CDS            AmpR: β-lactamase; bla; confers resistance to ampicillin, carbenicillin, and related antibiotics
   1618..2206    +  rep_origin     ori: high-copy-number ColE1/pMB1/pBR322/pUC origin of replication
   2381..2432    -  misc_feature   bom (fragment): basis of mobility region from pBR322
   2500..2724    -  mobile_element Tn7R: mini-Tn7 element (right end of the Tn7 transposon) Tn7
   2791..3324    -  CDS            GmR: gentamycin acetyltransferase; aacC1; confers resistance to gentamycin
   3494..3522    -  promoter       Pc promoter: intI1 (promoter lies within the coding sequence); class 1 integron promoter
   3500..3847    -  CDS            YPR2_ECOLX (fragment): Protein predicted: Swiss-Prot protein existence level 4. From Escherichia coli.
   3872..3963    +  promoter       polyhedrin promoter: polh from Autographa californica; promoter for the baculovirus polyhedrin gene
   4048..5145    +  CDS            MBP: maltose binding protein from E. coli; malE (mutated); This version of the gene does not encode a signal sequence, so MBP will remain in the cytosol.
   5209..6633    +  CDS            AEBP2 (fragment): AEBP2_HUMAN - Experimental evidence at protein level: Swiss-Prot protein existence level 1. Acts as an accessory subunit for the core Polycomb repressive complex 2 (PRC2), which mediates histone H3K27 (H3K27me3) trimethylation on chromatin leading to transcriptional repression of the affected target gene (PubMed:15225548, PubMed:31959557, PubMed:29499137). Plays a role in nucleosome localization of the PRC2 complex (PubMed:29499137). From Homo sapiens (Human).
   6696..6779    +  CDS            large T antigen (fragment): large T antigen from SV40 (simian virus 40)
   6802..6936    +  polyA_signal   SV40 poly(A) signal: SV40 polyadenylation signal
   6965..7130    -  mobile_element Tn7L: mini-Tn7 element (left end of the Tn7 transposon) Tn7
   7293..7309    +  CDS            lacZα (fragment): LacZα fragment of β-galactosidase; lacZ fragment
>Addgene plasmid #247014 | pFB1.HMBP-Prs.AEBP2iso2.mt1∆2∆ | addgene full sequence | sequence record 493370 | Addgene NGS Result
G
[124 nt withheld, positions 2-125]
C
[91 nt withheld, positions 127-217]
A
[49 nt withheld, positions 219-267]
CCTTTGACGTTGGAGTCCACGTTCTT
[37 nt withheld, positions 294-330]
ACCCTATCTCGGTCTATTCTTTTGATTTATAAGGGATTTTGCCGATTTCGGCCTATTGGTTAAAAAATGA
GCTGATTTAACAAAAATTTAACGCGAATTTTAACAAAATATTAACGCTTACAATTTAGGTGGCACTTTTC
GGGGAAATGTGCGCGGAACCCCTATTTGTTTATTTTTCTAAATACATTCAAATATGTATCCGCTCATGAG
ACAATAACCCTGATAAATGCTTCAATAATATTGAAAAAGGAAGAGTATGAGTATTCAACATTTCCGTGTC
GCCCTTATTCCCTTTTTTGCGGCATTTTGCCTTCCTGTTTTTGCTCACCCAGAAACGCTGGTGAAAGTAA
AAGATGCTGAAGATCAGTTGGGTGCACGAGTGGGTTACATCGAACTGGATCTCAACAGCGGTAAGATCCT
TGAGAGTTTTCGCCCCGAAGAACGTTTTCCAATGATGAGCACTTTTAAAGTTCTGCTATGTGGCGCGGTA
TTATCCCGTATTGACGCCGGGCAAGAGCAACTCGGTCGCCGCATACACTATTCTCAGAATGACTTGGTTG
AGTACTCACCAGTCACAGAAAAGCATCTTACGGATGGCATGACAGTAAGAGAATTATGCAGTGCTGCCAT
AACCATGAGTGATAACACTGCGGCCAACTTACTTCTGACAACGATCGGAGGACCGAAGGAGCTAACCGCT
TTTTTGCACAACATGGGGGATCATGTAACTCGCCTTGATCGTTGGGAACCGGAGCTGAATGAAGCCATAC
CAAACGACGAGCGTGACACCACGATGCCTGTAGCAATGGCAACAACGTTGCGCAAACTATTAACTGGCGA
ACTACTTACTCTAGCTTCCCGGCAACAATTAATAGACTGGATGGAGGCGGATAAAGTTGCAGGACCACTT
CTGCGCTCGGCCCTTCCGGCTGGCTGGTTTATTGCTGATAAATCTGGAGCCGGTGAGCGTGGGTCTCGCG
GTATCATTGCAGCACTGGGGCCAGATGGTAAGCCCTCCCGTATCGTAGTTATCTACACGACGGGGAGTCA
GGCAACTATGGATGAACGAAATAGACAGATCGCTGAGATAGGTGCCTCACTGATTAAGCATTGGTAACTG
TCAGACCAAGTTTACTCATATATACTTTAGATTGATTTAAAACTTCATTTTTAATTTAAAAGGATCTAGG
TGAAGATCCTTTTTGATAATCTCATGACCAAAATCCCTTAACGTGAGTTTTCGTTCCACTGAGCGTCAGA
CCCCGTAGAAAAGATCAAAGGATCTTCTTGAGATCCTTTTTTTCTGCGCGTAATCTGCTGCTTGCAAACA
AAAAAACCACCGCTACCAGCGGTGGTTTGTTTGCCGGATCAAGAGCTACCAACTCTTTTTCCGAAGGTAA
CTGGCTTCAGCAGAGCGCAGATACCAAATACTGTTCTTCTAGTGTAGCCGTAGTTAGGCCACCACTTCAA
GAACTCTGTAGCACCGCCTACATACCTCGCTCTGCTAATCCTGTTACCAGTGGCTGCTGCCAGTGGCGAT
AAGTCGTGTCTTACCGGGTTGGACTCAAGACGATAGTTACCGGATAAGGCGCAGCGGTCGGGCTGAACGG
GGGGTTCGTGCACACAGCCCAGCTTGGAGCGAACGACCTACACCGAACTGAGATACCTACAGCGTGAGCT
ATGAGAAAGCGCCACGCTTCCCGAAGGGAGAAAGGCGGACAGGTATCCGGTAAGCGGCAGGGTCGGAACA
GGAGAGCGCACGAGGGAGCTTCCAGGGGGAAACGCCTGGTATCTTTATAGTCCTGTCGGGTTTCGCCACC
TCTGACTTGAGCGTCGATTTTTGTGATGCTCGTCAGGGGGGCGGAGCCTATGGAAAAACGCCAGCAACGC
GGCCTTTTTACGGTTCCTGGCCTTTTGCTCACATGTTCTTTCCTGCGTTATCCCCTGATTCTGTGGATAA
CCGTATTACCGCCTTTGAGTGAGCTGATACCGCTCGCCGCAGCCGAACGACCGAGCGCAGCGAGTCAGTG
AGCGAGGAAGCGGAAGAGCGCCTGATGCGGTATTTTCTCCTTACGCATCTGTGCGGTATTTCACACCGCA
TAGACCAGCCGCGTAACCTGGCAAAATCGGTTACGGTTGAGTAATAAATGGATGCCCTGCGTAAGCGGGT
GTGGGCGGACAATAAAGTCTTAAACTGAACAAAATAGATCTAAACTATGACAATAAAGTCTTAAACTAGA
CAGAATAGTTGTAAACTGAAATCAGTCCAGTTATGCTGTGAAAAAGCATACTGGACTTTTGTTATGGCTA
AAGCAAACTCTTCATTTTCTGAAGTGCAAATTGCCCGTCGTATTAAAGAGGGGCGTGGCCAAGGGCATGG
TAAAGACTATATTCGCGGCGTTGTGACAATTTACCGAACAACTCCGCGGCCGGGAAGCCGATCTCGGCTT
GAACGAATTGTTAGGTGGCGGTACTTGGGTCGATATCAAAGTGCATCACTTCTTCCCGTATGCCCAACTT
TGTATAGAGAGCCACTGCGGGATCGTCACCGTAATCTGCTTGCACGTAGATCACATAAGCACCAAGCGCG
TTGGCCTCATGCTTGAGGAGATTGATGAGCGCGGTGGCAATGCCCTGCCTCCGGTGCTCGCCGGAGACTG
CGAGATCATAGATATAGATCTCACTACGCGGCTGCTCAAACTTGGGCAGAACGTAAGCCGCGAGAGCGCC
AACAACCGCTTCTTGGTCGAAGGCAGCAAGCGCGATGAATGTCTTACTACGGAGCAAGTTCCCGAGGTAA
TCGGAGTCCGGCTGATGTTGGGAGTAGGTGGCTACGTCTCCGAACTCACGACCGAAAAGATCAAGAGCAG
CCCGCATGGATTTGACTTGGTCAGGGCCGAGCCTACATGTGCGAATGATGCCCATACTTGAGCCACCTAA
CTTTGTTTTAGGGCGACTGCCCTGCTGCGTAACATCGTTGCTGCTGCGTAACATCAAACATCGACCCACG
GCGTAACGCGCTTGCTGCTTGGATGCCCGAGGCATAGACTGTACAAAAAAACAGTCATAACAAGCCATGA
AAACCGCCACTGCGCCGTTACCACCGCTGCGTTCGGTCAAGGTTCTGGACCAGTTGCGTGAGCGCATACG
CTACTTGCATTACAGTTTACGAACCGAACAGGCTTATGTCAACTGGGTTCGTGCCTTCATCCGTTTCCAC
GGTGTGCGTCACCCGGCAACCTTGGGCAGCAGCGAAGTCGAGGCATTTCTGTCCTGGCTGGCGAACGAGC
GCAAGGTTTCGGTCTCCACGCATCGTCAGGCATTGGCGGCCTTGCTGTTCTTCTACGGCAAGGTGCTGTG
CACGGATCTGCCCTGGCTTCAGGAGATCGGAAGACCTCGGCCGTCGCGGCGCTTGCCGGTGGTGCTGACC
CCGGATGAAGTGGTTCGCATCCTCGGTTTTCTGGAAGGCGAGCATCGTTTGTTCGCCCAGGACTCTAGCT
ATAGTTCTAGTGGTTGGCTACATACTCCGGAATATTAATAGATCATGGAGATAATTAAAATGATAACCAT
CTCGCAAATAAATAAGTATTTTACTGTTTTCGTAACAGTTTTGTAATAAAAAAACCTATAAATATTCCGG
ATTATTCATACCGTCCCACCATCGGGCGCGGATCTCGGTCCGAAACCATGGGTCATCACCATCATCATCA
CGGTACCAAAACTGAAGAAGGTAAACTGGTAATCTGGATTAACGGCGATAAAGGCTATAACGGTCTCGCT
GAAGTCGGTAAGAAATTCGAGAAAGATACCGGAATTAAAGTCACCGTTGAGCATCCGGATAAACTGGAAG
AGAAATTCCCACAGGTTGCGGCAACTGGCGATGGCCCTGACATTATCTTCTGGGCACACGACCGCTTTGG
TGGCTACGCTCAATCTGGCCTGTTGGCTGAAATCACCCCGGACAAAGCGTTCCAGGACAAGCTGTATCCG
TTTACCTGGGATGCCGTACGTTACAACGGCAAGCTGATTGCTTACCCGATCGCTGTTGAAGCGTTATCGC
TGATTTATAACAAAGATCTGCTGCCGAACCCGCCAAAAACCTGGGAAGAGATCCCGGCGCTGGATAAAGA
ACTGAAAGCGAAAGGTAAGAGCGCGCTGATGTTCAACCTGCAAGAACCGTACTTCACCTGGCCGCTGATT
GCTGCTGACGGGGGTTATGCGTTCAAGTATGAAAACGGCAAGTACGACATTAAAGACGTGGGCGTGGATA
ACGCTGGCGCGAAAGCGGGTCTGACCTTCCTGGTTGACCTGATTAAAAACAAACACATGAATGCAGACAC
CGATTACTCCATCGCAGAAGCTGCCTTTAATAAAGGCGAAACAGCGATGACCATCAACGGCCCGTGGGCA
TGGTCCAACATCGACACCAGCAAAGTGAATTATGGTGTAACGGTACTGCCGACCTTCAAGGGTCAACCAT
CCAAACCGTTCGTTGGCGTGCTGAGCGCAGGTATTAACGCCGCCAGTCCGAACAAAGAGCTGGCAAAAGA
GTTCCTCGAAAACTATCTGCTGACTGATGAAGGTCTGGAAGCGGTTAATAAAGACAAACCGCTGGGTGCC
GTAGCGCTGAAGTCTTACGAGGAAGAGTTGGCGAAAGATCCACGTATTGCCGCCACCATGGAAAACGCCC
AGAAAGGTGAAATCATGCCGAACATCCCGCAGATGTCCGCTTTCTGGTATGCCGTGCGTACTGCGGTGAT
CAACGCCGCCAGCGGTCGTCAGACTGTCGATGAAGCCCTGAAAGACGCGCAGACTGCGGCCGCAGGCACC
GATTACGATATCCCAACGACCCTGGAAGTTCTGTTCCAGGGGCCCGGGGCGGCCGCTATCACCGACATGG
CCGATCTCGAAGAACTGTCTCGTCTGTCACCACTTCCACCGGGTAGCCCCGGTTCTGCTGCCAGGGGTAG
AGCGGAGCCCCCCGCTGAAGCTGAAGCCGTTGCTGCATTGCTCCTTAACGGTGGCAGTGGAGGAGGTGGA
GGCGGCGGAGGAGGTGGTGTAGGTGGAGGCGAAGCCGAAACAATGTCCGAGCCATCACCAGAAAGCGCCT
CACAAGCTGGAAGCAGCAGCAGCGGCGGGGGTGAGGAGGAGAGTAGCGCCGAGAGCCTGGTGGGCAGCAG
CGGCGGGAGCAGCAGCGACGAGACCCGCTCGTTGAGCCCCGGCGCCGCCAGCAGCAGCAGCGGGGATGGG
GACGGCAAGGAGGGCCTGGAGGAGCCCAAGGGACCGCGGGGCAGCCAGGGCGGCGGCGGGGGCGGCAGCA
GTAGCAGCAGCGTAGTCTCCAGCGGCGGCGACGAGGGCTACGGGACTGGGGGAGGCGGAAGCAGCGCGAC
CTCCGGGGGCCGGCGGGGCAGCTTGGAGATGTCGTCGGATGGGGAACCCCTGAGCCGCATGGACTCGGAG
GACAGCATAAGCAGTACTATAATGGATGTAGACAGCACAATTTCCAGTGGGCGTTCAACTCCAGCAATGA
TGAATGGACAAGGAAGCACTACTTCTTCAAGCAAAAATATTGCCTATAATTGTTGTTGGGACCAGTGCCA
GGCTTGCTTCAACTCTAGCCCAGATCTGGCAGATCACATCCGTTCCATACATGTAGATGGTCAGCGAGGA
GGGGTATTTGTTTGCTTATGGAAAGGTTGTAAAGTATATAACACTCCATCTACCAGTCAAAGTTGGTTAC
AAAGGCATATGCTGACACACAGTGGAGACAAACCTTTCAAGTGTGTTGTTGGTGGCTGCAATGCCAGCTT
TGCTTCTCAGGGAGGGCTAGCTCGTCATGTACCCACACACTTCAGTCAGCAGAACTCCTCAAAAGTTTCT
AGCCAGCCAAAGGCCAAAGAAGAATCTCCTTCTAAAGCTGGAATGAACAAAAGGAGGAAATTAAAGAACA
AAAGACGACGCTCATTACCACGGCCACATGATTTCTTCGATGCACAAACACTGGATGCGATAAGACATCG
AGCCATATGCTTTAACCTCTCAGCTCATATAGAAAGTTTAGGGAAGGGACACAGTGTTGTTTTTCATAGT
ACTGTAATAGCTAAGAGAAAAGAAGATTCTGGGAAGATCAAACTTTTGCTTCATTGGATGCCTGAAGACA
TTCTGCCTGATGTGTGGGTGAATGAAAGTGAACGACATCAGTTAAAAACTAAAGTAGTTCATTTATCAAA
GCTACCCAAAGATACTGCCTTGCTTTTGGACCCAAACATATACAGAACAATGCCGCAGAAGAGGTTGAAG
AGGTGATAATCTAGAGCCTGCAGTCTCGAGGCATGCGGTACCAAGCTTGTCGAGAAGTACTAGAGGATCA
TAATCAGCCATACCACATTTGTAGAGGTTTTACTTGCTTTAAAAAACCTCCCACACCTCCCCCTGAACCT
GAAACATAAAATGAATGCAATTGTTGTTGTTAACTTGTTTATTGCAGCTTATAATGGTTACAAATAAAGC
AATAGCATCACAAATTTCACAAATAAAGCATTTTTTTCACTGCATTCTAGTTGTGGTTTGTCCAAACTCA
TCAATGTATCTTATCATGTCTGGATCTGATCACTGATATCGCCTAGGAGATCCGAACCAGATAAGTGAAA
TCTAGTTCCAAACTATTTTGTCATTTTTAATTTTCGTATTAGCTTACGACGCTACACCCAGTTCCCATCT
ATTTTGTCACTCTTCCCTAAATAATCCTTAAAAACTCCATTTCCACCCCTCCCAGTTCCCAACTATTTTG
TCCGCCCACAGCGGGGCATTTTTCTTCCTGTTATGTTTTTAATCAAACATCCTGCCAACTCCATGTGACA
AACCGTCATCTTCGGCTACTTTTTCTCTGTCACAGAATGAAAATTTTTCTGTCATCTCTTCGTTATTAAT
GTTTGTAATTGACTGAATATCAACGCTTATTTGCAGCCTGAATGGCGAATGG
