>Addgene plasmid #247014 | pFB1.HMBP-Prs.AEBP2iso2.mt1∆2∆ | depositor partial sequence | sequence record 488555 | insert
ATGGCGGCCGCTATCACCGACATGGCCGATCTCGAAGAACTGTCTCGTCTGTCACCACTTCCACCGGGTA
GCCCCGGTTCTGCTGCCAGGGGTAGAGCGGAGCCCCCCGCTGAAGCTGAAGCCGTTGCTGCATTGCTCCT
TAACGGTGGCAGTGGAGGAGGTGGAGGCGGCGGAGGAGGTGGTGTAGGTGGAGGCGAAGCCGAAACAATG
TCCGAGCCATCACCAGAAAGCGCCTCACAAGCTGGAAGCAGCAGCAGCGGCGGGGGTGAGGAGGAGAGTA
GCGCCGAGAGCCTGGTGGGCAGCAGCGGCGGGAGCAGCAGCGACGAGACCCGCTCGTTGAGCCCCGGCGC
CGCCAGCAGCAGCAGCGGGGATGGGGACGGCAAGGAGGGCCTGGAGGAGCCCAAGGGACCGCGGGGCAGC
CAGGGCGGCGGCGGGGGCGGCAGCAGTAGCAGCAGCGTAGTCTCCAGCGGCGGCGACGAGGGCTACGGGA
CTGGGGGAGGCGGAAGCAGCGCGACCTCCGGGGGCCGGCGGGGCAGCTTGGAGATGTCGTCGGATGGGGA
ACCCCTGAGCCGCATGGACTCGGAGGACAGCATAAGCAGTACTATAATGGATGTAGACAGCACAATTTCC
AGTGGGCGTTCAACTCCAGCAATGATGAATGGACAAGGAAGCACTACTTCTTCAAGCAAAAATATTGCCT
ATAATTGTTGTTGGGACCAGTGCCAGGCTTGCTTCAACTCTAGCCCAGATCTGGCAGATCACATCCGTTC
CATACATGTAGATGGTCAGCGAGGAGGGGTATTTGTTTGCTTATGGAAAGGTTGTAAAGTATATAACACT
CCATCTACCAGTCAAAGTTGGTTACAAAGGCATATGCTGACACACAGTGGAGACAAACCTTTCAAGTGTG
TTGTTGGTGGCTGCAATGCCAGCTTTGCTTCTCAGGGAGGGCTAGCTCGTCATGTACCCACACACTTCAG
TCAGCAGAACTCCTCAAAAGTTTCTAGCCAGCCAAAGGCCAAAGAAGAATCTCCTTCTAAAGCTGGAATG
AACAAAAGGAGGAAATTAAAGAACAAAAGACGACGCTCATTACCACGGCCACATGATTTCTTCGATGCAC
AAACACTGGATGCGATAAGACATCGAGCCATATGCTTTAACCTCTCAGCTCATATAGAAAGTTTAGGGAA
GGGACACAGTGTTGTTTTTCATAGTACTGTAATAGCTAAGAGAAAAGAAGATTCTGGGAAGATCAAACTT
TTGCTTCATTGGATGCCTGAAGACATTCTGCCTGATGTGTGGGTGAATGAAAGTGAACGACATCAGTTAA
AAACTAAAGTAGTTCATTTATCAAAGCTACCCAAAGATACTGCCTTGCTTTTGGACCCAAACATATACAG
AACAATGCCGCAGAAGAGGTTGAAGAGGTAA
